>Addgene plasmid #45462 | pMito-iRFP670 | addgene full sequence | sequence record 243877 | Addgene NGS Result
TAACCGTATTACCGCCATGCATTAGTTATTAATAGTAATCAATTACGGGGTCATTAGTTCATAGCCCATA
TATGGAGTTCCGCGTTACATAACTTACGGTAAATGGCCCGCCTGGCTGACCGCCCAACGACCCCCGCCCA
TTGACGTCAATAATGACGTATGTTCCCATAGTAACGCCAATAGGGACTTTCCATTGACGTCAATGGGTGG
AGTATTTACGGTAAACTGCCCACTTGGCAGTACATCAAGTGTATCATATGCCAAGTACGCCCCCTATTGA
CGTCAATGACGGTAAATGGCCCGCCTGGCATTATGCCCAGTACATGACCTTATGGGACTTTCCTACTTGG
CAGTACATCTACGTATTAGTCATCGCTATTACCATGGTGATGCGGTTTTGGCAGTACATCAATGGGCGTG
GATAGCGGTTTGACTCACGGGGATTTCCAAGTCTCCACCCCATTGACGTCAATGGGAGTTTGTTTTGGCA
CCAAAATCAACGGGACTTTCCAAAATGTCGTAACAACTCCGCCCCATTGACGCAAATGGGCGGTAGGCGT
GTACGGTGGGAGGTCTATATAAGCAGAGCTGGTTTAGTGAACCGTCAGATCCGCTAGCATGTCCGTCCTG
ACGCCGCTGCTGCTGCGGGGCTTGACAGGCTCGGCCCGGCGGCTCCCAGTGCCGCGCGCCAAGATCCATT
CGTTGGGGGATCCACCGGTCGCCACCATGGCGCGTAAGGTCGATCTCACCTCCTGCGATCGCGAGCCGAT
CCACATCCCCGGCAGCATTCAGCCGTGCGGCTGCCTGCTAGCCTGCGACGCGCAGGCGGTGCGGATCACG
CGCATTACGGAAAATGCCGGCGCGTTCTTTGGACGCGAAACTCCGCGGGTCGGTGAGCTACTCGCCGATT
ACTTCGGCGAGACCGAAGCCCATGCGCTGCGCAACGCACTGGCGCAGTCCTCCGATCCAAAGCGACCGGC
GCTGATCTTCGGTTGGCGCGACGGCCTGACCGGCCGCACCTTCGACATCTCACTGCATCGCCATGACGGT
ACATCGATCATCGAGTTCGAGCCTGCGGCGGCCGAACAGGCCGACAATCCGCTGCGGCTGACGCGGCAGA
TCATCGCGCGCACCAAAGAACTGAAGTCGCTCGAAGAGATGGCCGCACGGGTGCCGCGCTATCTGCAGGC
GATGCTCGGCTATCACCGCGTGATGTTGTACCGCTTCGCGGACGACGGCTCCGGGATGGTGATCGGCGAG
GCGAAGCGCAGCGACCTCGAGAGCTTTCTCGGTCAGCACTTTCCGGCGTCGCTGGTCCCGCAGCAGGCGC
GGCTACTGTACTTGAAGAACGCGATCCGCGTGGTCTCGGATTCGCGCGGCATCAGCAGCCGGATCGTGCC
CGAGCACGACGCCTCCGGCGCCGCGCTCGATCTGTCGTTCGCGCACCTGCGCAGCATCTCGCCCTGCCAT
CTCGAATTTCTGCGGAACATGGGCGTCAGCGCCTCGATGTCGCTGTCGATCATCATTGACGGCACGCTAT
GGGGATTGATCATCTGTCATCATTACGAGCCGCGTGCCGTGCCGATGGCGCAGCGCGTCGCGGCCGAAAT
GTTCGCCGACTTCTTATCGCTGCACTTCACCGCCGCCCACCACCAACGCTAAGCGGCCGCGACTCTAGAT
CATAATCAGCCATACCACATTTGTAGAGGTTTTACTTGCTTTAAAAAACCTCCCACACCTCCCCCTGAAC
CTGAAACATAAAATGAATGCAATTGTTGTTGTTAACTTGTTTATTGCAGCTTATAATGGTTACAAATAAA
GCAATAGCATCACAAATTTCACAAATAAAGCATTTTTTTCACTGCATTCTAGTTGTGGTTTGTCCAAACT
CATCAATGTATCTTAAGGCGTAAATTGTAAGCGTTAATATTTTGTTAAAATTCGCGTTAAATTTTTGTTA
AATCAGCTCATTTTTTAACCAATAGGCCGAAATCGGCAAAATCCCTTATAAATCAAAAGAATAGACCGAG
ATAGGGT
[37 nt withheld, positions 2038-2074]
AAAGAACGTGGACTCCAACGTCAAAGG
[49 nt withheld, positions 2102-2150]
T
[91 nt withheld, positions 2152-2242]
G
[124 nt withheld, positions 2244-2367]
CAGGTGGCACTTTTCGGGGAAATGTGCGCGGAACCCCTATTTGTTTATTTTTCTAAATACATTCAAATAT
GTATCCGCTCATGAGACAATAACCCTGATAAATGCTTCAATAATATTGAAAAAGGAAGAGTCCTGAGGCG
GAAAGAACCAGCTGTGGAATGTGTGTCAGTTAGGGTGTGGAAAGTCCCCAGGCTCCCCAGCAGGCAGAAG
TATGCAAAGCATGCATCTCAATTAGTCAGCAACCAGGTGTGGAAAGTCCCCAGGCTCCCCAGCAGGCAGA
AGTATGCAAAGCATGCATCTCAATTAGTCAGCAACCATAGTCCCGCCCCTAACTCCGCCCATCCCGCCCC
TAACTCCGCCCAGTTCCGCCCATTCTCCGCCCCATGGCTGACTAATTTTTTTTATTTATGCAGAGGCCGA
GGCCGCCTCGGCCTCTGAGCTATTCCAGAAGTAGTGAGGAGGCTTTTTTGGAGGCCTAGGCTTTTGCAAA
GATCGATCAAGAGACAGGATGAGGATCGTTTCGCATGATTGAACAAGATGGATTGCACGCAGGTTCTCCG
GCCGCTTGGGTGGAGAGGCTATTCGGCTATGACTGGGCACAACAGACAATCGGCTGCTCTGATGCCGCCG
TGTTCCGGCTGTCAGCGCAGGGGCGCCCGGTTCTTTTTGTCAAGACCGACCTGTCCGGTGCCCTGAATGA
ACTGCAAGACGAGGCAGCGCGGCTATCGTGGCTGGCCACGACGGGCGTTCCTTGCGCAGCTGTGCTCGAC
GTTGTCACTGAAGCGGGAAGGGACTGGCTGCTATTGGGCGAAGTGCCGGGGCAGGATCTCCTGTCATCTC
ACCTTGCTCCTGCCGAGAAAGTATCCATCATGGCTGATGCAATGCGGCGGCTGCATACGCTTGATCCGGC
TACCTGCCCATTCGACCACCAAGCGAAACATCGCATCGAGCGAGCACGTACTCGGATGGAAGCCGGTCTT
GTCGATCAGGATGATCTGGACGAAGAGCATCAGGGGCTCGCGCCAGCCGAACTGTTCGCCAGGCTCAAGG
CGAGCATGCCCGACGGCGAGGATCTCGTCGTGACCCATGGCGATGCCTGCTTGCCGAATATCATGGTGGA
AAATGGCCGCTTTTCTGGATTCATCGACTGTGGCCGGCTGGGTGTGGCGGACCGCTATCAGGACATAGCG
TTGGCTACCCGTGATATTGCTGAAGAGCTTGGCGGCGAATGGGCTGACCGCTTCCTCGTGCTTTACGGTA
TCGCCGCTCCCGATTCGCAGCGCATCGCCTTCTATCGCCTTCTTGACGAGTTCTTCTGAGCGGGACTCTG
GGGTTCGAAATGACCGACCAAGCGACGCCCAACCTGCCATCACGAGATTTCGATTCCACCGCCGCCTTCT
ATGAAAGGTTGGGCTTCGGAATCGTTTTCCGGGACGCCGGCTGGATGATCCTCCAGCGCGGGGATCTCAT
GCTGGAGTTCTTCGCCCACCCTAGGGGGAGGCTAACTGAAACACGGAAGGAGACAATACCGGAAGGAACC
CGCGCTATGACGGCAATAAAAAGACAGAATAAAACGCACGGTGTTGGGTCGTTTGTTCATAAACGCGGGG
TTCGGTCCCAGGGCTGGCACTCTGTCGATACCCCACCGAGACCCCATTGGGGCCAATACGCCCGCGTTTC
TTCCTTTTCCCCACCCCACCCCCCAAGTTCGGGTGAAGGCCCAGGGCTCGCAGCCAACGTCGGGGCGGCA
GGCCCTGCCATAGCCTCAGGTTACTCATATATACTTTAGATTGATTTAAAACTTCATTTTTAATTTAAAA
GGATCTAGGTGAAGATCCTTTTTGATAATCTCATGACCAAAATCCCTTAACGTGAGTTTTCGTTCCACTG
AGCGTCAGACCCCGTAGAAAAGATCAAAGGATCTTCTTGAGATCCTTTTTTTCTGCGCGTAATCTGCTGC
TTGCAAACAAAAAAACCACCGCTACCAGCGGTGGTTTGTTTGCCGGATCAAGAGCTACCAACTCTTTTTC
CGAAGGTAACTGGCTTCAGCAGAGCGCAGATACCAAATACTGTTCTTCTAGTGTAGCCGTAGTTAGGCCA
CCACTTCAAGAACTCTGTAGCACCGCCTACATACCTCGCTCTGCTAATCCTGTTACCAGTGGCTGCTGCC
AGTGGCGATAAGTCGTGTCTTACCGGGTTGGACTCAAGACGATAGTTACCGGATAAGGCGCAGCGGTCGG
GCTGAACGGGGGGTTCGTGCACACAGCCCAGCTTGGAGCGAACGACCTACACCGAACTGAGATACCTACA
GCGTGAGCTATGAGAAAGCGCCACGCTTCCCGAAGGGAGAAAGGCGGACAGGTATCCGGTAAGCGGCAGG
GTCGGAACAGGAGAGCGCACGAGGGAGCTTCCAGGGGGAAACGCCTGGTATCTTTATAGTCCTGTCGGGT
TTCGCCACCTCTGACTTGAGCGTCGATTTTTGTGATGCTCGTCAGGGGGGCGGAGCCTATGGAAAAACGC
CAGCAACGCGGCCTTTTTACGGTTCCTGGCCTTTTGCTGGCCTTTTGCTCACATGTTCTTTCCTGCGTTA
TCCCCTGATTCTGTGGA
Features (pLannotate 1.2.2; 14 found; start..end, strand, type, name):
     83..386     +  enhancer       CMV enhancer: human cytomegalovirus immediate early enhancer
    387..590     +  promoter       CMV promoter: human cytomegalovirus (CMV) immediate early promoter
    619..693     +  CDS            COX8 presequence: mitochondrial presequence of human cytochrome c oxidase subunit VIII (Rizutto et al., 1989)
    727..1662    +  CDS            iRFP670: near-infrared fluorescent protein with an emission peak at 670 nm, engineered from a bacterial phytochrome (Shcherbakova and Verkhusha, 2013) derived from Rhodopseudomonas palustris RpBphP6
   1678..1761    +  CDS            large T antigen (fragment): large T antigen from SV40 (simian virus 40)
   1784..1905    +  polyA_signal   SV40 poly(A) signal: SV40 polyadenylation signal
   1939..2367    -  rep_origin     f1 ori (sequence partly withheld): f1 bacteriophage origin of replication; arrow indicates direction of (+) strand synthesis
   2394..2498    +  promoter       AmpR promoter: bla
   2500..2857    +  promoter       SV40 promoter: SV40 enhancer and early promoter
   2892..3686    +  CDS            NeoR/KanR: aminoglycoside phosphotransferase from Tn5; aph(3')-II (or nptII); confers resistance to neomycin, kanamycin, and G418 (Geneticin®)
   3707..3859    +  CDS            ble (fragment): BLE_KLEPN - Experimental evidence at protein level: Swiss-Prot protein existence level 1. Binding protein with a strong affinity to the bleomycin family of antibiotics. Binds to CL990; an antimitotic-antibiotic compound. From Klebsiella pneumoniae.
   3918..3965    +  polyA_signal   HSV TK poly(A) signal: herpes simplex virus thymidine kinase polyadenylation signal (Cole and Stacy, 1985)
   4056..4072    -  polyA_signal   bGH poly(A) signal (fragment): bovine growth hormone polyadenylation signal
   4294..4882    +  rep_origin     ori: high-copy-number ColE1/pMB1/pBR322/pUC origin of replication
