[The description below was written by a language model from this plasmid's Addgene catalogue record and pLannotate feature annotations shown in this document.]
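Description:
pMito-iRFP670 is a 4,974 bp mammalian expression plasmid built on the Clontech pN1 backbone. It directs the near-infrared fluorescent protein iRFP670 to mitochondria. It replicates in E. coli at high copy from a ColE1/pUC-type origin and also carries an f1 phage origin. A single NeoR/KanR (Tn5 aminoglycoside phosphotransferase) gene provides selection in both hosts. A bacterial bla-type promoter drives it for kanamycin resistance in bacteria, and the adjacent SV40 enhancer/early promoter drives it for G418 selection in mammalian cells, with an HSV TK polyadenylation signal downstream. The short large T antigen, ble and bGH poly(A) fragments in the feature table appear to be partial matches within backbone sequence rather than functional elements.

The expression cassette uses the human CMV immediate early enhancer and promoter to transcribe a fusion open reading frame, which is terminated by the SV40 poly(A) signal. The mitochondrial presequence of human cytochrome c oxidase subunit VIII sits at the N terminus and acts as an import signal. It is followed by the 936 bp iRFP670 coding sequence, cloned between AgeI and NotI sites that both remain intact. iRFP670 is engineered from the Rhodopseudomonas palustris bacterial phytochrome RpBphP6, carries fifteen recorded substitutions relative to that parent, and has an emission peak at 670 nm.

The construct serves as a mitochondrial marker for transient transfection or for G418-selected stable lines. Its near-infrared emission suits multicolor imaging alongside other fluorescent proteins, which is the topic of the associated publication.
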