Addgene plasmid #45462: pMito-iRFP670
Depositing lab: Vladislav Verkhusha. Depositing organization: Albert Einstein College of Medicine. Publication: Near-infrared fluorescent proteins for multicolor in vivo imaging. Shcherbakova DM, Verkhusha VV. Nat Methods. 2013 Jun 16. doi: 10.1038/nmeth.2521. PubMed 23770755.
Backbone
  Vector backbone: pN1
  Backbone manufacturer: Clontech
  Backbone size w/o insert (bp): 4038
  Total vector size (bp): 4974
  Modifications to backbone: human cytochrome C oxidase subunit VIII
  Vector type: Mammalian Expression
  Selectable markers: Neomycin (select with G418)
Growth in bacteria
  Bacterial resistance: Kanamycin, 50 μg/mL
  Growth temperature: 37°C
  Growth strain: DH5alpha
  Copy number: High Copy
Gene/Insert
  Gene/Insert name: iRFP670
  Species: Rhodopseudomonas palustris
  Insert size (bp): 936
  Mutation: T2A, S45T, V116I, D124E, M170L, K180M, D202L, I203V, I219V, R233H, V251I, V254C, Y258F, A283I, F307L relative to RpBphP6
  GenBank ID: KC991142
  Promoter: CMV
  Tag / fusion protein: human cytochrome C oxidase subunit VIII (N terminal on insert)
  Cloning method: Restriction Enzyme; 5′ cloning site AgeI (not destroyed); 3′ cloning site NotI (not destroyed)
  Sequencing primers: 5′ CMV-F; 3′ SV40pA-R
Terms and licenses: Academic/Nonprofit Terms; Industry Terms: Not Available to Industry
How to cite: pMito-iRFP670 was a gift from Vladislav Verkhusha (Addgene plasmid # 45462 ; http://n2t.net/addgene:45462 ; RRID:Addgene_45462)
