>Addgene plasmid #45462 | pMito-iRFP670 | addgene partial sequence | sequence record 64778 | CMV-F 5'-CGCAAATGGGCGGTAGGCGTG-3'
AGCAGAGCTGGTTTAGTGAACCGTCAGATCCGCTAGCATGTCCGTCCTGACGCCGCTGCTGCTGCGGGGC
TTGACAGGCTCGGCCCGGCGGCTCCCAGTGCCGCGCGCCAAGATCCATTCGTTGGGGGATCCACCGGTCG
CCACCATGGCGCGTAAGGTCGATCTCACCTCCTGCGATCGCGAGCCGATCCACATCCCCGGCAGCATTCA
GCCGTGCGGCTGCCTGCTAGCCTGCGACGCGCAGGCGGTGCGGATCACGCGCATTACGGAAAATGCCGGC
GCGTTCTTTGGACGCGAAACTCCGCGGGTCGGTGAGCTACTCGCCGATTACTTCGGCGAGACCGAAGCCC
ATGCGCTGCGCAACGCACTGGCGCAGTCCTCCGATCCAAAGCGACCGGCGCTGATCTTCGGTTGGCGCGA
CGGCCTGACCGGCCGCACCTTCGACATCTCACTGCATCGCCATGACGGTACATCGATCATCGAGTTCGAG
CCTGCGGCGGCCGAACAGGCCGACAATCCGCTGCGGCTGACGCGGCAGATCATCGCGCGCACCAAAGAAC
TGAAGTCGCTCGAAGAGATGGCCGCACGGGTGCCGCGCTATCTGCAGGCGATGCTCGGCTATCACCGCGT
GATGTTGTACCGCTTCGCGGACGACGGCTCCGGGATGGTGATCGGCGAGGCGAAGCGCAGCGACCTCGAG
AGCTTTCTCGGTCAGCACTTTCCGGCGTCGCTGGTCCCGCAGCAGGCGCGGCTACTGTACTTGAAGAACG
CGATCCGCGTGGTCTCGGATTCGCGCGGCATCAGCAGCCGGATCGTGCCCGAGCACGACGCCTCCGGCGC
CGCGCTCGATCTGTCGTTCGCGCACCTGCGCAGCATCTCGCCCTGCCATCTCGAATTTCTGCGGAACATG
GGCGTCAGCGCCTCGATGTCGCTGTCGATCATCATTGACGGCACGCTATGGGGATTGATCATCTGTCATC
ATTACGAGCCGCGTGCC
