>Addgene plasmid #45462 | pMito-iRFP670 | addgene partial sequence | sequence record 64779 | SV40-pA-R
GCTGCAATAAACAAGTTAACAACAACAATTGCATTCATTTTATGTTTCAGGTTCAGGGGGAGGTGTGGGA
GGTTTTTTAAAGCAAGTAAAACCTCTACAAATGTGGTATGGCTGATTATGATCTAGAGTCGCGGCCGCTT
AGCGTTGGTGGTGGGCGGCGGTGAAGTGCAGCGATAAGAAGTCGGCGAACATTTCGGCCGCGACGCGCTG
CGCCATCGGCACGGCACGCGGCTCGTAATGATGACAGATGATCAATCCCCATAGCGTGCCGTCAATGATG
ATCGACAGCGACATCGAGGCGCTGACGCCCATGTTCCGCAGAAATTCGAGATGGCAGGGCGAGATGCTGC
GCAGGTGCGCGAACGACAGATCGAGCGCGGCGCCGGAGGCGTCGTGCTCGGGCACGATCCGGCTGCTGAT
GCCGCGCGAATCCGAGACCACGCGGATCGCGTTCTTCAAGTACAGTAGCCGCGCCTGCTGCGGGACCAGC
GACGCCGGAAAGTGCTGACCGAGAAAGCTCTCGAGGTCGCTGCGCTTCGCCTCGCCGATCACCATCCCGG
AGCCGTCGTCCGCGAAGCGGTACAACATCACGCGGTGATAGCCGAGCATCGCCTGCAGATAGCGCGGCAC
CCGTGCGGCCATCTCTTCGAGCGACTTCAGTTCTTTGGTGCGCGCGATGATCTGCCGCGTCAGCCGCAGC
GGATTGTCGGCCTGTTCGGCCGCCGCAGGCTCGAACTCGATGATCGATGTACCGTCATGGCGATGCAGTG
AGATGTCGAAGGTGCGGCCGGTCAGGCCGTCGCGCCAACCGAAGATCAGCGCCGGTCGCTTTGGATCGGA
GGACTGCGCCAGTGCGTTGCGCAGCGCATGGGCTTCGGTCTCGCC
