LOCUS       Exported 4974 bp ds-DNA circular SYN 12-MAY-2021
DEFINITION  synthetic circular DNA
ACCESSION   .
VERSION     .
KEYWORDS    pMito-iRFP670
SOURCE      synthetic DNA construct
  ORGANISM  synthetic DNA construct
REFERENCE   1 (bases 1 to 4974)
  AUTHORS   Shcherbakova DM, Verkhusha VV
  TITLE     Near-infrared fluorescent proteins for multicolor in vivo imaging.
  JOURNAL   Nat Methods. 2013 Jun 16. doi: 10.1038/nmeth.2521.
  PUBMED    23770755
REFERENCE   2 (bases 1 to 4974)
  AUTHORS   .
  TITLE     Direct Submission
  JOURNAL   Exported May 12, 2021 from SnapGene Server 1.1.58
            http://www.snapgene.com
FEATURES             Location/Qualifiers
     source          1..4974
                     /organism="synthetic DNA construct"
                     /mol_type="other DNA"
     enhancer        61..364
                     /label=CMV enhancer
                     /note="human cytomegalovirus immediate early enhancer"
     promoter        365..568
                     /label=CMV promoter
                     /note="human cytomegalovirus (CMV) immediate early
                     promoter"
     primer_bind     519..539
                     /label=CMV-F
                     /note="Human CMV immediate early promoter, forward primer"
     CDS             597..671
                     /codon_start=1
                     /product="mitochondrial presequence of human cytochrome c
                     oxidase subunit VIII (Rizutto et al., 1989)"
                     /label=COX8 presequence
                     /translation="MSVLTPLLLRGLTGSARRLPVPRAK"
     regulatory      699..708
                     /regulatory_class="other"
                     /note="vertebrate consensus sequence for strong initiation
                     of translation (Kozak, 1987)"
     CDS             705..1640
                     /codon_start=1
                     /product="near-infrared fluorescent protein with an
                     emission peak at 670 nm, engineered from a bacterial
                     phytochrome (Shcherbakova and Verkhusha, 2013)"
                     /label=iRFP670
                     /note="derived from Rhodopseudomonas palustris RpBphP6"
                     /translation="MARKVDLTSCDREPIHIPGSIQPCGCLLACDAQAVRITRITENAG
                     AFFGRETPRVGELLADYFGETEAHALRNALAQSSDPKRPALIFGWRDGLTGRTFDISLH
                     RHDGTSIIEFEPAAAEQADNPLRLTRQIIARTKELKSLEEMAARVPRYLQAMLGYHRVM
                     LYRFADDGSGMVIGEAKRSDLESFLGQHFPASLVPQQARLLYLKNAIRVVSDSRGISSR
                     IVPEHDASGAALDLSFAHLRSISPCHLEFLRNMGVSASMSLSIIIDGTLWGLIICHHYE
                     PRAVPMAQRVAAEMFADFLSLHFTAAHHQR"
     polyA_signal    1762..1883
                     /label=SV40 poly(A) signal
                     /note="SV40 polyadenylation signal"
     primer_bind     complement(1799..1818)
                     /label=SV40pA-R
                     /note="SV40 polyA, reverse primer"
     primer_bind     1853..1872
                     /label=EBV-rev
                     /note="SV40 polyA terminator, reverse primer"
     rep_origin      complement(1890..2345)
                     /direction=LEFT
                     /label=f1 ori
                     /note="f1 bacteriophage origin of replication; arrow
                     indicates direction of (+) strand synthesis"
     primer_bind     complement(2027..2048)
                     /label=F1ori-F
                     /note="F1 origin, forward primer"
     primer_bind     2239..2258
                     /label=F1ori-R
                     /note="F1 origin, reverse primer"
     promoter        2372..2476
                     /gene="bla"
                     /label=AmpR promoter
     promoter        2478..2835
                     /label=SV40 promoter
                     /note="SV40 enhancer and early promoter"
     primer_bind     complement(2501..2521)
                     /label=pBABE 3'
                     /note="SV40 enhancer, reverse primer for pBABE vectors"
     rep_origin      2686..2821
                     /label=SV40 ori
                     /note="SV40 origin of replication"
     primer_bind     2748..2767
                     /label=SV40pro-F
                     /note="SV40 promoter/origin, forward primer"
     CDS             2870..3664
                     /codon_start=1
                     /gene="aph(3')-II (or nptII)"
                     /product="aminoglycoside phosphotransferase from Tn5"
                     /label=NeoR/KanR
                     /note="confers resistance to neomycin, kanamycin, and G418
                     (Geneticin(R))"
                     /translation="MIEQDGLHAGSPAAWVERLFGYDWAQQTIGCSDAAVFRLSAQGRP
                     VLFVKTDLSGALNELQDEAARLSWLATTGVPCAAVLDVVTEAGRDWLLLGEVPGQDLLS
                     SHLAPAEKVSIMADAMRRLHTLDPATCPFDHQAKHRIERARTRMEAGLVDQDDLDEEHQ
                     GLAPAELFARLKASMPDGEDLVVTHGDACLPNIMVENGRFSGFIDCGRLGVADRYQDIA
                     LATRDIAEELGGEWADRFLVLYGIAAPDSQRIAFYRLLDEFF"
     primer_bind     complement(2924..2943)
                     /label=Neo-R
                     /note="Neomycin resistance gene, reverse primer"
     primer_bind     3534..3553
                     /label=Neo-F
                     /note="Neomycin resistance gene, forward primer"
     primer_bind     complement(3852..3871)
                     /label=TK-pA-R
                     /note="Thymidine kinase polyA, reverse primer"
     polyA_signal    3896..3943
                     /label=HSV TK poly(A) signal
                     /note="herpes simplex virus thymidine kinase
                     polyadenylation signal (Cole and Stacy, 1985)"
     rep_origin      4272..4860
                     /direction=RIGHT
                     /label=ori
                     /note="high-copy-number ColE1/pMB1/pBR322/pUC origin of
                     replication"
     primer_bind     4761..4780
                     /label=pBR322ori-F
                     /note="pBR322 origin, forward primer"
ORIGIN
        1 tagttattaa tagtaatcaa ttacggggtc attagttcat agcccatata tggagttccg
       61 cgttacataa cttacggtaa atggcccgcc tggctgaccg cccaacgacc cccgcccatt
      121 gacgtcaata atgacgtatg ttcccatagt aacgccaata gggactttcc attgacgtca
      181 atgggtggag tatttacggt aaactgccca cttggcagta catcaagtgt atcatatgcc
      241 aagtacgccc cctattgacg tcaatgacgg taaatggccc gcctggcatt atgcccagta
      301 catgacctta tgggactttc ctacttggca gtacatctac gtattagtca tcgctattac
      361 catggtgatg cggttttggc agtacatcaa tgggcgtgga tagcggtttg actcacgggg
      421 atttccaagt ctccacccca ttgacgtcaa tgggagtttg ttttggcacc aaaatcaacg
      481 ggactttcca aaatgtcgta acaactccgc cccattgacg caaatgggcg gtaggcgtgt
      541 acggtgggag gtctatataa gcagagctgg tttagtgaac cgtcagatcc gctagcatgt
      601 ccgtcctgac gccgctgctg ctgcggggct tgacaggctc ggcccggcgg ctcccagtgc
      661 cgcgcgccaa gatccattcg ttgggggatc caccggtcgc caccatggcg cgtaaggtcg
      721 atctcacctc ctgcgatcgc gagccgatcc acatccccgg cagcattcag ccgtgcggct
      781 gcctgctagc ctgcgacgcg caggcggtgc ggatcacgcg cattacggaa aatgccggcg
      841 cgttctttgg acgcgaaact ccgcgggtcg gtgagctact cgccgattac ttcggcgaga
      901 ccgaagccca tgcgctgcgc aacgcactgg cgcagtcctc cgatccaaag cgaccggcgc
      961 tgatcttcgg ttggcgcgac ggcctgaccg gccgcacctt cgacatctca ctgcatcgcc
     1021 atgacggtac atcgatcatc gagttcgagc ctgcggcggc cgaacaggcc gacaatccgc
     1081 tgcggctgac gcggcagatc atcgcgcgca ccaaagaact gaagtcgctc gaagagatgg
     1141 ccgcacgggt gccgcgctat ctgcaggcga tgctcggcta tcaccgcgtg atgttgtacc
     1201 gcttcgcgga cgacggctcc gggatggtga tcggcgaggc gaagcgcagc gacctcgaga
     1261 gctttctcgg tcagcacttt ccggcgtcgc tggtcccgca gcaggcgcgg ctactgtact
     1321 tgaagaacgc gatccgcgtg gtctcggatt cgcgcggcat cagcagccgg atcgtgcccg
     1381 agcacgacgc ctccggcgcc gcgctcgatc tgtcgttcgc gcacctgcgc agcatctcgc
     1441 cctgccatct cgaatttctg cggaacatgg gcgtcagcgc ctcgatgtcg ctgtcgatca
     1501 tcattgacgg cacgctatgg ggattgatca tctgtcatca ttacgagccg cgtgccgtgc
     1561 cgatggcgca gcgcgtcgcg gccgaaatgt tcgccgactt cttatcgctg cacttcaccg
     1621 ccgcccacca ccaacgctaa gcggccgcga ctctagatca taatcagcca taccacattt
     1681 gtagaggttt tacttgcttt aaaaaacctc ccacacctcc ccctgaacct gaaacataaa
     1741 atgaatgcaa ttgttgttgt taacttgttt attgcagctt ataatggtta caaataaagc
     1801 aatagcatca caaatttcac aaataaagca tttttttcac tgcattctag ttgtggtttg
     1861 tccaaactca tcaatgtatc ttaaggcgta aattgtaagc gttaatattt tgttaaaatt
     1921 cgcgttaaat ttttgttaaa tcagctcatt ttttaaccaa taggccgaaa tcggcaaaat
     1981 cccttataaa tcaaaagaat agaccgagat agggttgagt gttgttccag tttggaacaa
     2041 gagtccacta ttaaagaacg tggactccaa cgtcaaaggn nnnnnnnnnn nnnnnnnnnn
     2101 nnnnnnnnnn nnnnnnnnnn nnnnnnnntn nnnnnnnnnn nnnnnnnnnn nnnnnnnnnn
     2161 nnnnnnnnnn nnnnnnnnnn nnnnnnnnnn nnnnnnnnnn nnnnnnnnnn nnnnnnnnnn
     2221 gnnnnnnnnn nnnnnnnnnn nnnnnnnnnn nnnnnnnnnn nnnnnnnnnn nnnnnnnnnn
     2281 nnnnnnnnnn nnnnnnnnnn nnnnnnnnnn nnnnnnnnnn nnnnnnnnnn nnnnnnnnnn
     2341 nnnnncaggt ggcacttttc ggggaaatgt gcgcggaacc cctatttgtt tatttttcta
     2401 aatacattca aatatgtatc cgctcatgag acaataaccc tgataaatgc ttcaataata
     2461 ttgaaaaagg aagagtcctg aggcggaaag aaccagctgt ggaatgtgtg tcagttaggg
     2521 tgtggaaagt ccccaggctc cccagcaggc agaagtatgc aaagcatgca tctcaattag
     2581 tcagcaacca ggtgtggaaa gtccccaggc tccccagcag gcagaagtat gcaaagcatg
     2641 catctcaatt agtcagcaac catagtcccg cccctaactc cgcccatccc gcccctaact
     2701 ccgcccagtt ccgcccattc tccgccccat ggctgactaa ttttttttat ttatgcagag
     2761 gccgaggccg cctcggcctc tgagctattc cagaagtagt gaggaggctt ttttggaggc
     2821 ctaggctttt gcaaagatcg atcaagagac aggatgagga tcgtttcgca tgattgaaca
     2881 agatggattg cacgcaggtt ctccggccgc ttgggtggag aggctattcg gctatgactg
     2941 ggcacaacag acaatcggct gctctgatgc cgccgtgttc cggctgtcag cgcaggggcg
     3001 cccggttctt tttgtcaaga ccgacctgtc cggtgccctg aatgaactgc aagacgaggc
     3061 agcgcggcta tcgtggctgg ccacgacggg cgttccttgc gcagctgtgc tcgacgttgt
     3121 cactgaagcg ggaagggact ggctgctatt gggcgaagtg ccggggcagg atctcctgtc
     3181 atctcacctt gctcctgccg agaaagtatc catcatggct gatgcaatgc ggcggctgca
     3241 tacgcttgat ccggctacct gcccattcga ccaccaagcg aaacatcgca tcgagcgagc
     3301 acgtactcgg atggaagccg gtcttgtcga tcaggatgat ctggacgaag agcatcaggg
     3361 gctcgcgcca gccgaactgt tcgccaggct caaggcgagc atgcccgacg gcgaggatct
     3421 cgtcgtgacc catggcgatg cctgcttgcc gaatatcatg gtggaaaatg gccgcttttc
     3481 tggattcatc gactgtggcc ggctgggtgt ggcggaccgc tatcaggaca tagcgttggc
     3541 tacccgtgat attgctgaag agcttggcgg cgaatgggct gaccgcttcc tcgtgcttta
     3601 cggtatcgcc gctcccgatt cgcagcgcat cgccttctat cgccttcttg acgagttctt
     3661 ctgagcggga ctctggggtt cgaaatgacc gaccaagcga cgcccaacct gccatcacga
     3721 gatttcgatt ccaccgccgc cttctatgaa aggttgggct tcggaatcgt tttccgggac
     3781 gccggctgga tgatcctcca gcgcggggat ctcatgctgg agttcttcgc ccaccctagg
     3841 gggaggctaa ctgaaacacg gaaggagaca ataccggaag gaacccgcgc tatgacggca
     3901 ataaaaagac agaataaaac gcacggtgtt gggtcgtttg ttcataaacg cggggttcgg
     3961 tcccagggct ggcactctgt cgatacccca ccgagacccc attggggcca atacgcccgc
     4021 gtttcttcct tttccccacc ccacccccca agttcgggtg aaggcccagg gctcgcagcc
     4081 aacgtcgggg cggcaggccc tgccatagcc tcaggttact catatatact ttagattgat
     4141 ttaaaacttc atttttaatt taaaaggatc taggtgaaga tcctttttga taatctcatg
     4201 accaaaatcc cttaacgtga gttttcgttc cactgagcgt cagaccccgt agaaaagatc
     4261 aaaggatctt cttgagatcc tttttttctg cgcgtaatct gctgcttgca aacaaaaaaa
     4321 ccaccgctac cagcggtggt ttgtttgccg gatcaagagc taccaactct ttttccgaag
     4381 gtaactggct tcagcagagc gcagatacca aatactgtcc ttctagtgta gccgtagtta
     4441 ggccaccact tcaagaactc tgtagcaccg cctacatacc tcgctctgct aatcctgtta
     4501 ccagtggctg ctgccagtgg cgataagtcg tgtcttaccg ggttggactc aagacgatag
     4561 ttaccggata aggcgcagcg gtcgggctga acggggggtt cgtgcacaca gcccagcttg
     4621 gagcgaacga cctacaccga actgagatac ctacagcgtg agctatgaga aagcgccacg
     4681 cttcccgaag ggagaaaggc ggacaggtat ccggtaagcg gcagggtcgg aacaggagag
     4741 cgcacgaggg agcttccagg gggaaacgcc tggtatcttt atagtcctgt cgggtttcgc
     4801 cacctctgac ttgagcgtcg atttttgtga tgctcgtcag gggggcggag cctatggaaa
     4861 aacgccagca acgcggcctt tttacggttc ctggcctttt gctggccttt tgctcacatg
     4921 ttctttcctg cgttatcccc tgattctgtg gataaccgta ttaccgccat gcat
//
